>Addgene plasmid #239894 | LLP972 | addgene full sequence | sequence record 490460 | Addgene NGS Result
CACCTAAATTGTAAGCGTTAATATTTTGTTAAAATTCGCGTTAAATTTTTGTTAAATCAGCTCATTTTTT
AACCAATAGGCCGAAATCGGCAAAATCCCTTATAAATCAAAAGAATAGACCGAGATAGGGT
[37 nt withheld, positions 132-168]
AAAGAACGTGGACTCCAACGTCAAAGG
[49 nt withheld, positions 196-244]
T
[91 nt withheld, positions 246-336]
G
[124 nt withheld, positions 338-461]
CCCATTCGCCATTCAGGCTGCGCAACTGTTGGGAAGGGCGATCGGTGCGGGCCTCTTCGCTATTACGCCA
GCTGGCGAAAGGGGGATGTGCTGCAAGGCGATTAAGTTGGGTAACGCCAGGGTTTTCCCAGTCACGACGT
TGTAAAACGACGGCCAGTGAATTGTAATACGACTCACTATAGGGCGAATTGGGTACAAGCTTGATCATGC
CGAATTCCGAACGCGTTGAGACTTTTCAACAAAGGGTAATATCGGGAAACCTCCTCGGATTCCATTGCCC
AGCTATCTGTCACTTCATCAAAAGGACAGTAGAAAAGGAAGGTGGCACCTACAAATGCCATCATTGCGAT
AAAGGAAAGGCTATCGTTCAAGATGCCTCTGCCGACAGTGGTCCCAAAGATGGACCCCCACCCACGAGGA
GCATCGTGGAAAAAGAAGACGTTCCAACCACGTCTTCAAAGCAAGTGGATTGATGTGATATCTCCACTGA
CGTAAGGGATGACGCACAATCCCACTGGGTAGGAGAGACTCACGCTGGTATATAAGGAGGCAGTCCCGGC
TCGCTGGGGACGGATCCGTCGACATAACTGCAGATGACTTCAAAGGTGTATGATCCTGAGCAGGTAAGTT
TCTGCTTCTACCTTTGATATATATATAATAATTATCATTAATTAGTAGTAATATAATATTTCAAATATTT
TTTTCAAAATAAAAGAATGTAGTATATAGCAATTGCTTTTCTGTAGTTTATAAGTGTGTATATTTTAATT
TATAACTTTTCTAATATATGACCAAAATTTGTTGATGTGCAGAGAAAAAGAATGATAACTGGTCCACAAT
GGTGGGCAAGATGTAAACAGATGAACGTGCTTGATTCTTTCATTAATTACTACGATTCAGAAAAGCACGC
TGAGAATGCAGTTATCTTTCTTCACGGAAACGCTGCATCTTCATATTTGTGGAGACATGTTGTGCCTCAC
ATTGAACCAGTGGCTAGGTGTATTATCCCAGATCTTATCGGAATGGGAAAGTCTGGTAAATCTGGAAATG
GTTCTTACAGACTTTTGGATCATTATAAGTACCTCACAGCTTGGTTCGAACTTCTCAACTTACCTAAGAA
GATTATTTTCGTTGGACACGATTGGGGTGCTTGCTTGGCATTCCATTACTCATACGAACACCAAGATAAG
ATCAAAGCTATAGTTCATGCAGAGAGTGTTGTGGATGTGATAGAATCTTGGGATGAGTGGCCAGATATTG
AAGAGGATATTGCTTTGATCAAGTCTGAAGAGGGAGAAAAGATGGTTCTCGAAAATAACTTTTTCGTGGA
AACTATGCTTCCTTCAAAGATTATGAGAAAATTGGAACCAGAAGAGTTTGCTGCATATCTCGAACCTTTC
AAGGAAAAAGGAGAGGTTAGAAGGCCAACACTCAGTTGGCCTAGGGAAATACCATTAGTTAAGGGAGGTA
AACCTGATGTTGTGCAGATCGTGAGAAATTATAACGCTTACCTTAGGGCATCAGATGATTTGCCTAAGAT
GTTCATCGAGTCAGATCCAGGATTTTTCAGTAATGCTATAGTTGAAGGTGCAAAGAAATTTCCAAACACC
GAGTTCGTTAAGGTGAAAGGATTGCATTTCTCACAAGAAGATGCTCCTGATGAGATGGGAAAGTATATTA
AGTCTTTTGTTGAAAGAGTGCTCAAAAACGAGCAGGGTTCTCGATCTGATGCTTCTGAAGTAACGTCAAC
AAGCTCCCAGTCTGAGGTATGCACAGTGGAAACGCCAGGTTGTGTTGGTTCTTAAGGTACCCGGCCATGC
TAGAGTCCGCAAAAATCACCAGTCTCTCTCTACAAATCTATCTCTCTCTATTTTTCTCCAGAATAATGTG
TGAGTAGTTCCCAGATAAGGGAATTAGGGTTCTTATAGGGTTTCGCTCATGTGTTGAGCATATAAGAAAC
CCTTAGTATGTATTTGTATTTGTAAAATACTTCTATCAATAAAATTTCTAATTCCTAAAACCAAAATCCA
GTGACCTACTAGTAATAAAATATCTTTATTTTCATTACATCTGTGTGTTGGTTTTTTGTGTGAATCGATA
GTACTAACATACGCTCTCCATCAAAACAAAACGAAACAAAACAAACTAGCAAAATAGGCTGTCCCCAGTG
CAAGTGCAGGTGCCAGAACATTTCTCTAGCGCTCTCTAGAGAACCGCAACGTTGAAGGAGCCACTGAGCC
GCGGGTTTCTGGAGTTTAATGAGCTAAGCACATACGTCAGAAACCATTATTGCGCGTTCAAAAGTCGCCT
AAGGTCACTATCAGCTAGCAAATATTTCTTGTCAAAAATGCTCCACTGACGTTCCATAAATTCCCCTCGG
TATCCAATTAGAGTCCATGGATGGAAGACGCCAAAAACATAAAGAAAGGCCCGGCGCCATTCTATCCGCT
GGAAGATGGAACCGCTGGAGAGCAACTGCATAAGGTAAGTTTCTGCTTCTACCTTTGATATATATATAAT
AATTATCATTAATTAGTAGTAATATAATATTTCAAATATTTTTTTCAAAATAAAAGAATGTAGTATATAG
CAATTGCTTTTCTGTAGTTTATAAGTGTGTATATTTTAATTTATAACTTTTCTAATATATGACCAAAATT
TGTTGATGTGCAGGCTATGAAGAGATACGCCCTGGTTCCTGGAACAATTGCTTTTACAGATGCACATATC
GAGGTGGACATCACTTACGCTGAGTACTTCGAAATGTCCGTTCGGTTGGCAGAAGCTATGAAACGATATG
GGCTGAATACAAATCACAGAATCGTCGTATGCAGTGAAAACTCTCTTCAATTCTTTATGCCGGTGTTGGG
CGCGTTATTTATCGGAGTTGCAGTTGCGCCCGCGAACGACATTTATAATGAACGTGAATTGCTCAACAGT
ATGGGCATTTCGCAGCCTACCGTGGTGTTCGTTTCCAAAAAGGGGTTGCAAAAAATTTTGAACGTGCAAA
AAAAGCTCCCAATCATCCAAAAAATTATTATCATGGATTCTAAAACGGATTACCAGGGATTTCAGTCGAT
GTACACGTTCGTCACATCTCATCTACCTCCCGGTTTTAATGAATACGATTTTGTGCCAGAGTCCTTCGAT
AGGGACAAGACAATTGCACTGATCATGAACTCCTCTGGATCTACTGGTCTGCCTAAAGGTGTCGCTCTGC
CTCATAGAACTGCCTGCGTGAGATTCTCGCATGCCAGAGATCCTATTTTTGGCAATCAAATCATTCCGGA
TACTGCGATTTTAAGTGTTGTTCCATTCCATCACGGTTTTGGAATGTTTACTACACTCGGATATTTGATA
TGTGGATTTCGAGTCGTCTTAATGTATAGATTTGAAGAAGAGCTGTTTCTGAGGAGCCTTCAGGATTACA
AGATTCAAAGTGCGCTGCTGGTGCCAACCCTATTCTCCTTCTTCGCCAAAAGCACTCTGATTGACAAATA
CGATTTATCTAATTTACACGAAATTGCTTCTGGTGGCGCTCCCCTCTCTAAGGAAGTCGGGGAAGCGGTT
GCCAAGAGGTTCCATCTGCCAGGTATCAGGCAAGGATATGGGCTCACTGAGACTACATCAGCTATTCTGA
TTACACCCGAGGGGGATGATAAACCGGGCGCGGTCGGTAAAGTTGTTCCATTTTTTGAAGCGAAGGTTGT
GGATCTGGATACCGGGAAAACGCTGGGCGTTAATCAAAGAGGCGAACTGTGTGTGAGAGGTCCTATGATT
ATGTCCGGTTATGTAAACAATCCGGAAGCGACCAACGCCTTGATTGACAAGGATGGATGGCTACATTCTG
GAGACATAGCTTACTGGGACGAAGACGAACACTTCTTCATCGTTGACCGCCTGAAGTCTCTGATTAAGTA
CAAAGGCTATCAGGTGGCTCCCGCTGAATTGGAATCCATCTTGCTCCAACACCCCAACATCTTCGACGCA
GGTGTCGCAGGTCTTCCCGACGATGACGCCGGTGAACTTCCCGCCGCCGTTGTTGTTTTGGAGCACGGAA
AGACGATGACGGAAAAAGAGATCGTGGATTACGTCGCCAGTCAAGTAACAACCGCGAAAAAGTTGCGCGG
AGGAGTTGTGTTTGTGGACGAAGTACCGAAAGGTCTTACCGGAAAACTCGACGCAAGAAAAATCAGAGAG
ATCCTCATAAAGGCCAAGAAGGGCGGAAAGATCGCCGTGTAACTCGAGGATCGTTCAAACATTTGGCAAT
AAAGTTTCTTAAGATTGAATCCTGTTGCCGGTCTTGCGACGATTATCATATAATTTCTGTTGAATTACGT
TAAGCATGTAATAATTAACATGTAATGCATGACGTTATTTATGAGATGGGTTTTTATGATTAGAGTCCCG
CAATTATACATTTAATACGCGATAGAAAACAAAATATAGCGCGCAAACTAGGATAAATTATCGCGCGCGG
TGTCATCTATGTTACTAGATCAATAAAATATCTTTATTTTCATTACATCTGTGTGTTGGTTTTTTGTGTG
AATCGATAGTACTAACATACGCTCTCCATCAAAACAAAACGAAACAAAACAAACTAGCAAAATAGGCTGT
CCCCAGTGCAAGTGCAGGTGCCAGAACATTTCTCTGAGCTCCAGCTTTTGTTCCCTTTAGTGAGGGTTAA
TTTCGAGCTTGGCGTAATCATGGTCATAGCTGTTTCCTGTGTGAAATTGTTATCCGCTCACAATTCCACA
CAACATACGAGCCGGAAGCATAAAGTGTAAAGCCTGGGGTGCCTAATGAGTGAGCTAACTCACATTAATT
GCGTTGCGCTCACTGCCCGCTTTCCAGTCGGGAAACCTGTCGTGCCAGCTGCATTAATGAATCGGCCAAC
GCGCGGGGAGAGGCGGTTTGCGTATTGGGCGCTCTTCCGCTTCCTCGCTCACTGACTCGCTGCGCTCGGT
CGTTCGGCTGCGGCGAGCGGTATCAGCTCACTCAAAGGCGGTAATACGGTTATCCACAGAATCAGGGGAT
AACGCAGGAAAGAACATGTGAGCAAAAGGCCAGCAAAAGGCCAGGAACCGTAAAAAGGCCGCGTTGCTGG
CGTTTTTCCATAGGCTCCGCCCCCCTGACGAGCATCACAAAAATCGACGCTCAAGTCAGAGGTGGCGAAA
CCCGACAGGACTATAAAGATACCAGGCGTTTCCCCCTGGAAGCTCCCTCGTGCGCTCTCCTGTTCCGACC
CTGCCGCTTACCGGATACCTGTCCGCCTTTCTCCCTTCGGGAAGCGTGGCGCTTTCTCATAGCTCACGCT
GTAGGTATCTCAGTTCGGTGTAGGTCGTTCGCTCCAAGCTGGGCTGTGTGCACGAACCCCCCGTTCAGCC
CGACCGCTGCGCCTTATCCGGTAACTATCGTCTTGAGTCCAACCCGGTAAGACACGACTTATCGCCACTG
GCAGCAGCCACTGGTAACAGGATTAGCAGAGCGAGGTATGTAGGCGGTGCTACAGAGTTCTTGAAGTGGT
GGCCTAACTACGGCTACACTAGAAGAACAGTATTTGGTATCTGCGCTCTGCTGAAGCCAGTTACCTTCGG
AAAAAGAGTTGGTAGCTCTTGATCCGGCAAACAAACCACCGCTGGTAGCGGTGGTTTTTTTGTTTGCAAG
CAGCAGATTACGCGCAGAAAAAAAGGATCTCAAGAAGATCCTTTGATCTTTTCTACGGGGTCTGACGCTC
AGTGGAACGAAAACTCACGTTAAGGGATTTTGGTCATGAGATTATCAAAAAGGATCTTCACCTAGATCCT
TTTAAATTAAAAATGAAGTTTTAAATCAATCTAAAGTATATATGAGTAAACTTGGTCTGACAGTTACCAA
TGCTTAATCAGTGAGGCACCTATCTCAGCGATCTGTCTATTTCGTTCATCCATAGTTGCCTGACTCCCCG
TCGTGTAGATAACTACGATACGGGAGGGCTTACCATCTGGCCCCAGTGCTGCAATGATACCGCGAGACCC
ACGCTCACCGGCTCCAGATTTATCAGCAATAAACCAGCCAGCCGGAAGGGCCGAGCGCAGAAGTGGTCCT
GCAACTTTATCCGCCTCCATCCAGTCTATTAATTGTTGCCGGGAAGCTAGAGTAAGTAGTTCGCCAGTTA
ATAGTTTGCGCAACGTTGTTGCCATTGCTACAGGCATCGTGGTGTCACGCTCGTCGTTTGGTATGGCTTC
ATTCAGCTCCGGTTCCCAACGATCAAGGCGAGTTACATGATCCCCCATGTTGTGCAAAAAAGCGGTTAGC
TCCTTCGGTCCTCCGATCGTTGTCAGAAGTAAGTTGGCCGCAGTGTTATCACTCATGGTTATGGCAGCAC
TGCATAATTCTCTTACTGTCATGCCATCCGTAAGATGCTTTTCTGTGACTGGTGAGTACTCAACCAAGTC
ATTCTGAGAATAGTGTATGCGGCGACCGAGTTGCTCTTGCCCGGCGTCAATACGGGATAATACCGCGCCA
CATAGCAGAACTTTAAAAGTGCTCATCATTGGAAAACGTTCTTCGGGGCGAAAACTCTCAAGGATCTTAC
CGCTGTTGAGATCCAGTTCGATGTAACCCACTCGTGCACCCAACTGATCTTCAGCATCTTTTACTTTCAC
CAGCGTTTCTGGGTGAGCAAAAACAGGAAGGCAAAATGCCGCAAAAAAGGGAATAAGGGCGACACGGAAA
TGTTGAATACTCATACTCTTCCTTTTTCAATATTATTGAAGCATTTATCAGGGTTATTGTCTCATGAGCG
GATACATATTTGAATGTATTTAGAAAAATAAACAAATAGGGGTTCCGCGCACATTTCCCCGAAAAGTGC
Features (pLannotate 1.2.2; 25 found; start..end, strand, type, name):
     33..461     -  rep_origin     f1 ori (sequence partly withheld): f1 bacteriophage origin of replication; arrow indicates direction of (+) strand synthesis
    466..623     -  CDS            lacZα (fragment): LacZα fragment of β-galactosidase; lacZ fragment
    626..644     +  promoter       T7 promoter: promoter for bacteriophage T7 RNA polymerase
    688..977     +  promoter       CaMV 35S promoter (fragment): strong constitutive promoter from cauliflower mosaic virus
   1085..1273    +  intron         IV2 intron: modified second intron of the potato ST-LS1 gene (Vancanneyt et al., 1990)
   1271..2176    +  CDS            LUCI_RENRE: Experimental evidence at protein level: Swiss-Prot protein existence level 1. Upon binding the substrate, the enzyme catalyzes an oxygenation, producing a very short-lived hydroperoxide that cyclizes into a dioxetanone structure, which collapses, releasing a CO(2) molecule. The spontaneous breakdown of the dioxetanone releases the energy (about 50 kcal/mole) that is necessary to generate the excited state of the coelenteramide product, which is the singlet form of the monoanion. In vivo the product undergoes the process of nonradiative energy transfer to an accessory protein, a green fluoresce
   2183..2257    +  CDS            DREB2A (fragment): DRE2A_ARATH - Also known as ERF045. Experimental evidence at protein level: Swiss-Prot protein existence level 1. Transcriptional activator that binds specifically to the DNA sequence 5'-[AG]CCGAC-3'. Binding to the C-repeat/DRE element mediates high salinity- and dehydration-inducible transcription. From Arabidopsis thaliana (Mouse-ear cress).
   2334..2493    +  polyA_signal   CaMV poly(A) signal (fragment): cauliflower mosaic virus polyadenylation signal
   2505..2553    +  polyA_signal   poly(A) signal: synthetic polyadenylation signal
   2567..2658    +  misc_feature   pause site: RNA polymerase II transcriptional pause signal from the human α2 globin gene
   2672..2851    +  promoter       NOS promoter: nopaline synthase promoter
   2862..2946    +  CDS            luciferase (fragment): firefly luciferase; luc+; enhanced luc+ version of the luciferase gene
   2946..3134    +  intron         IV2 intron: modified second intron of the potato ST-LS1 gene (Vancanneyt et al., 1990)
   3133..4703    +  CDS            luciferase (fragment): firefly luciferase; luc+; enhanced luc+ version of the luciferase gene
   4710..4962    +  terminator     NOS terminator: nopaline synthase terminator and poly(A) signal
   4963..5011    +  polyA_signal   poly(A) signal: synthetic polyadenylation signal
   5025..5116    +  misc_feature   pause site: RNA polymerase II transcriptional pause signal from the human α2 globin gene
   5135..5153    -  promoter       T3 promoter: promoter for bacteriophage T3 RNA polymerase
   5198..5214    -  protein_bind   lac operator: The lac repressor binds to the lac operator to inhibit transcription in E. coli. This inhibition can be relieved by adding lactose or isopropyl-β-D-thiogalactopyranoside (IPTG). lac repressor encoded by lacI
   5222..5252    -  promoter       lac promoter: promoter for the E. coli lac operon
   5267..5288    -  protein_bind   CAP binding site: CAP binding activates transcription in the presence of cAMP. E. coli catabolite activator protein
   5301..5393    -  CDS            lacI (fragment): lac repressor; lacI; The lac repressor binds to the lac operator to inhibit transcription in E. coli. This inhibition can be relieved by adding lactose or isopropyl-β-D-thiogalactopyranoside (IPTG).
   5576..6164    -  rep_origin     ori: high-copy-number ColE1/pMB1/pBR322/pUC origin of replication
   6335..7195    -  CDS            AmpR: β-lactamase; bla; confers resistance to ampicillin, carbenicillin, and related antibiotics
   7196..7300    -  promoter       AmpR promoter: bla
