[The description below was written by a language model from this plasmid's Addgene catalogue record and pLannotate feature annotations shown in this document.]
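Description:
LLP972 is a 7.3 kb dual-luciferase reporter plasmid built in the pBluescript SK(+) backbone and catalogued as a synthetic biology construct for plant gene-circuit work. It is maintained in E. coli through the high-copy ColE1/pUC origin and selected with ampicillin via the bla gene. The backbone also retains the f1 phage origin, the flanking T7 and T3 promoters, and remnants of the lacZα/lac promoter region. It carries no T-DNA borders or plant selection marker in the annotated features, which suggests direct DNA delivery for transient expression rather than Agrobacterium-mediated transformation, although the record does not state the delivery route.

The payload consists of two tandem plant expression units in the same orientation. In the first, an engineered CaMV 35S promoter variant (SynPro-07, annotated as a 35S promoter fragment) drives Renilla luciferase. The annotation shows the potato ST-LS1 IV2 intron immediately upstream of the detected Renilla coding region; such an intron prevents functional expression in bacteria. The catalogue lists a C-terminal PEST degradation tag on Rluc, and the short segment that the annotation software matched to Arabidopsis DREB2A sits in that position. A destabilised reporter of this kind follows changes in promoter activity more closely. This unit ends with a CaMV poly(A) signal. The second unit uses the NOS promoter to express firefly luciferase, likewise interrupted by an IV2 intron, and ends with the NOS terminator. It serves as an internal normalisation control. Each unit is followed by a synthetic poly(A) signal and an RNA polymerase II pause site, which limit read-through between cassettes. The associated publication concerns CRISPRi-based circuits in plants, so the synthetic promoter is presumably a repressible circuit part read out as the Rluc/Fluc ratio.
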