Addgene plasmid #239894: LLP972
Purpose: CaMV 35S-SynPro-07 engineered promoter driving the expression of Renilla luciferase
Depositing lab: Ryan Lister. Depositing organization: University of Western Australia. Publication: CRISPRi-based circuits to control gene expression in plants. Khan MA, Herring G, Zhu JY, Oliva M, Fourie E, Johnston B, Zhang Z, Potter J, Pineda L, Pflueger J, Swain T, Pflueger C, Lloyd JPB, Secco D, Small I, Kidd BN, Lister R. Nat Biotechnol. 2025 Mar;43(3):416-430. doi: 10.1038/s41587-024-02236-w. Epub 2024 May 20. PubMed 38769424.
Backbone
  Vector backbone: pBluescript SK(+)
  Vector type: Synthetic Biology
Growth in bacteria
  Bacterial resistance: Ampicillin, 100 μg/mL
  Growth temperature: 30°C
  Growth strain: DH5alpha
  Copy number: High Copy
Gene/Insert
  Gene/Insert name: CaMV 35S-SynPro-07::Rluc (alt name: Other genes: NOS::Fluc)
  Species: Synthetic
  Mutation: N/A
  Tag / fusion protein: PEST on C-terminus of Rluc (C terminal on insert)
  Cloning method: Restriction Enzyme; 5′ cloning site Unknown (unknown if destroyed)
Terms and licenses: Academic/Nonprofit Terms; Industry Terms: Not Available to Industry
How to cite: LLP972 was a gift from Ryan Lister (Addgene plasmid # 239894 ; http://n2t.net/addgene:239894 ; RRID:Addgene_239894)
